>Addgene plasmid #206935 | pAAV-MP-84-spCas9-U6-gRNA | addgene full sequence | sequence record 407781 | Addgene NGS Result
CTCGTGCACCCAACTGATCTTCAGCATCTTTTACTTTCACCAGCGTTTCTGGGTGAGCAAAAACAGGAAG
GCAAAATGCCGCAAAAAAGGGAATAAGGGCGACACGGAAATGTTGAATACTCATACTCTTCCTTTTTCAA
TATTATTGAAGCATTTATCAGGGTTATTGTCTCATGAGCGGATACATATTTGAATGTATTTAGAAAAATA
AACAAATAGGGGTTCCGCGCACATTTCCCCGAAAAGTGCCACCTAAATTGTAAGCGTTAATATTTTGTTA
AAATTCGCGTTAAATTTTTGTTAAATCAGCTCATTTTTTAACCAATAGGCCGAAATCGGCAAAATCCCTT
ATAAATCAAAAGAATAGACCGAGATAGGGT
[37 nt withheld, positions 381-417]
AAAGAACGTGGACTCCAACGTCAAAGG
[49 nt withheld, positions 445-493]
T
[91 nt withheld, positions 495-585]
G
[124 nt withheld, positions 587-710]
CCCATTCGCCATTCAGGCTGCGCAACTGTTGGGAAGGGCGATCGGTGCGGGCCTCTTCGCTATTACGCCA
GCTGCGCGCTCGCTCGCTCACTGAGGCCGCCCGGGCAAAGCCCGGGCGTCGGGCGACCTTTGGTCGCCCG
GCCTCAGTGAGCGAGCGAGCGCGCAGAGAGGGAGTGGCCAACTCCATCACTAGGGGTTCCTTGTAGTTAA
TGATTAACCCGCCATGCTACTTATCTACTATGACGCGTGAATTCCCTAATGGGCCAGGCGGCAGGGGTTG
AGAGGTAGGGGAGATGGGCTCTGAGACTATAAAGCCAGCGGGGGCCCAGCAGCCCTCGAGCTCGTTTAGT
GAACCGTCAGATCACTAGAAGCTGCTAGCGCCACCATGGCCCCAAAGAAGAAGCGGAAGGTCCCAGCAGC
CGACAAGAAGTACAGCATCGGCCTGGACATCGGCACCAACTCTGTGGGCTGGGCCGTGATCACCGACGAG
TACAAGGTGCCCAGCAAGAAATTCAAGGTGCTGGGCAACACCGACCGGCACAGCATCAAGAAGAACCTGA
TCGGAGCCCTGCTGTTCGACAGCGGCGAAACAGCCGAGGCCACCCGGCTGAAGAGAACCGCCAGAAGAAG
ATACACCAGACGGAAGAACCGGATCTGCTATCTGCAAGAGATCTTCAGCAACGAGATGGCCAAGGTGGAC
GACAGCTTCTTCCACAGACTGGAAGAGTCCTTCCTGGTGGAAGAGGATAAGAAGCACGAGCGGCACCCCA
TCTTCGGCAACATCGTGGACGAGGTGGCCTACCACGAGAAGTACCCCACCATCTACCACCTGAGAAAGAA
ACTGGTGGACAGCACCGACAAGGCCGACCTGCGGCTGATCTATCTGGCCCTGGCCCACATGATCAAGTTC
CGGGGCCACTTCCTGATCGAGGGCGACCTGAACCCCGACAACAGCGACGTGGACAAGCTGTTCATCCAGC
TGGTGCAGACCTACAACCAGCTGTTCGAGGAAAACCCCATCAACGCCAGCGGCGTGGACGCCAAGGCCAT
CCTGTCTGCCAGACTGAGCAAGAGCAGACGGCTGGAAAATCTGATCGCCCAGCTGCCCGGCGAGAAGAAG
AATGGCCTGTTCGGAAACCTGATTGCCCTGAGCCTGGGCCTGACCCCCAACTTCAAGAGCAACTTCGACC
TGGCCGAGGATGCCAAACTGCAGCTGAGCAAGGACACCTACGACGACGACCTGGACAACCTGCTGGCCCA
GATCGGCGACCAGTACGCCGACCTGTTTCTGGCCGCCAAGAACCTGTCCGACGCCATCCTGCTGAGCGAC
ATCCTGAGAGTGAACACCGAGATCACCAAGGCCCCCCTGAGCGCCTCTATGATCAAGAGATACGACGAGC
ACCACCAGGACCTGACCCTGCTGAAAGCTCTCGTGCGGCAGCAGCTGCCTGAGAAGTACAAAGAGATTTT
CTTCGACCAGAGCAAGAACGGCTACGCCGGCTACATTGACGGCGGAGCCAGCCAGGAAGAGTTCTACAAG
TTCATCAAGCCCATCCTGGAAAAGATGGACGGCACCGAGGAACTGCTCGTGAAGCTGAACAGAGAGGACC
TGCTGCGGAAGCAGCGGACCTTCGACAACGGCAGCATCCCCCACCAGATCCACCTGGGAGAGCTGCACGC
CATTCTGCGGCGGCAGGAAGATTTTTACCCATTCCTGAAGGACAACCGGGAAAAGATCGAGAAGATCCTG
ACCTTCCGCATCCCCTACTACGTGGGCCCTCTGGCCAGGGGAAACAGCAGATTCGCCTGGATGACCAGAA
AGAGCGAGGAAACCATCACCCCCTGGAACTTCGAGGAAGTGGTGGACAAGGGCGCTTCCGCCCAGAGCTT
CATCGAGCGGATGACCAACTTCGATAAGAACCTGCCCAACGAGAAGGTGCTGCCCAAGCACAGCCTGCTG
TACGAGTACTTCACCGTGTATAACGAGCTGACCAAAGTGAAATACGTGACCGAGGGAATGAGAAAGCCCG
CCTTCCTGAGCGGCGAGCAGAAAAAGGCCATCGTGGACCTGCTGTTCAAGACCAACCGGAAAGTGACCGT
GAAGCAGCTGAAAGAGGACTACTTCAAGAAAATCGAGTGCTTCGACTCCGTGGAAATCTCCGGCGTGGAA
GATCGGTTCAACGCCTCCCTGGGCACATACCACGATCTGCTGAAAATTATCAAGGACAAGGACTTCCTGG
ACAATGAGGAAAACGAGGACATTCTGGAAGATATCGTGCTGACCCTGACACTGTTTGAGGACAGAGAGAT
GATCGAGGAACGGCTGAAAACCTATGCCCACCTGTTCGACGACAAAGTGATGAAGCAGCTGAAGCGGCGG
AGATACACCGGCTGGGGCAGGCTGAGCCGGAAGCTGATCAACGGCATCCGGGACAAGCAGTCCGGCAAGA
CAATCCTGGATTTCCTGAAGTCCGACGGCTTCGCCAACAGAAACTTCATGCAGCTGATCCACGACGACAG
CCTGACCTTTAAAGAGGACATCCAGAAAGCCCAGGTGTCCGGCCAGGGCGATAGCCTGCACGAGCACATT
GCCAATCTGGCCGGCAGCCCCGCCATTAAGAAGGGCATCCTGCAGACAGTGAAGGTGGTGGACGAGCTCG
TGAAAGTGATGGGCCGGCACAAGCCCGAGAACATCGTGATCGAAATGGCCAGAGAGAACCAGACCACCCA
GAAGGGACAGAAGAACAGCCGCGAGAGAATGAAGCGGATCGAAGAGGGCATCAAAGAGCTGGGCAGCCAG
ATCCTGAAAGAACACCCCGTGGAAAACACCCAGCTGCAGAACGAGAAGCTGTACCTGTACTACCTGCAGA
ATGGGCGGGATATGTACGTGGACCAGGAACTGGACATCAACCGGCTGTCCGACTACGATGTGGACCATAT
CGTGCCTCAGAGCTTTCTGAAGGACGACTCCATCGACAACAAGGTGCTGACCAGAAGCGACAAGAACCGG
GGCAAGAGCGACAACGTGCCCTCCGAAGAGGTCGTGAAGAAGATGAAGAACTACTGGCGGCAGCTGCTGA
ACGCCAAGCTGATTACCCAGAGAAAGTTCGACAATCTGACCAAGGCCGAGAGAGGCGGCCTGAGCGAACT
GGATAAGGCCGGCTTCATCAAGAGACAGCTGGTGGAAACCCGGCAGATCACAAAGCACGTGGCACAGATC
CTGGACTCCCGGATGAACACTAAGTACGACGAGAATGACAAGCTGATCCGGGAAGTGAAAGTGATCACCC
TGAAGTCCAAGCTGGTGTCCGATTTCCGGAAGGATTTCCAGTTTTACAAAGTGCGCGAGATCAACAACTA
CCACCACGCCCACGACGCCTACCTGAACGCCGTCGTGGGAACCGCCCTGATCAAAAAGTACCCTAAGCTG
GAAAGCGAGTTCGTGTACGGCGACTACAAGGTGTACGACGTGCGGAAGATGATCGCCAAGAGCGAGCAGG
AAATCGGCAAGGCTACCGCCAAGTACTTCTTCTACAGCAACATCATGAACTTTTTCAAGACCGAGATTAC
CCTGGCCAACGGCGAGATCCGGAAGCGGCCTCTGATCGAGACAAACGGCGAAACCGGGGAGATCGTGTGG
GATAAGGGCCGGGATTTTGCCACCGTGCGGAAAGTGCTGAGCATGCCCCAAGTGAATATCGTGAAAAAGA
CCGAGGTGCAGACAGGCGGCTTCAGCAAAGAGTCTATCCTGCCCAAGAGGAACAGCGATAAGCTGATCGC
CAGAAAGAAGGACTGGGACCCTAAGAAGTACGGCGGCTTCGACAGCCCCACCGTGGCCTATTCTGTGCTG
GTGGTGGCCAAAGTGGAAAAGGGCAAGTCCAAGAAACTGAAGAGTGTGAAAGAGCTGCTGGGGATCACCA
TCATGGAAAGAAGCAGCTTCGAGAAGAATCCCATCGACTTTCTGGAAGCCAAGGGCTACAAAGAAGTGAA
AAAGGACCTGATCATCAAGCTGCCTAAGTACTCCCTGTTCGAGCTGGAAAACGGCCGGAAGAGAATGCTG
GCCTCTGCCGGCGAACTGCAGAAGGGAAACGAACTGGCCCTGCCCTCCAAATATGTGAACTTCCTGTACC
TGGCCAGCCACTATGAGAAGCTGAAGGGCTCCCCCGAGGATAATGAGCAGAAACAGCTGTTTGTGGAACA
GCACAAGCACTACCTGGACGAGATCATCGAGCAGATCAGCGAGTTCTCCAAGAGAGTGATCCTGGCCGAC
GCTAATCTGGACAAAGTGCTGTCCGCCTACAACAAGCACCGGGATAAGCCCATCAGAGAGCAGGCCGAGA
ATATCATCCACCTGTTTACCCTGACCAATCTGGGAGCCCCTGCCGCCTTCAAGTACTTTGACACCACCAT
CGACCGGAAGAGGTACACCAGCACCAAAGAGGTGCTGGACGCCACCCTGATCCACCAGAGCATCACCGGC
CTGTACGAGACACGGATCGACCTGTCTCAGCTGGGAGGCGACGAGGATCCTAAAAAGAAACGAAAAGTTG
ATTAAGAATTCAATAAAAGATCTTTATTTTCATTAGATCTGTGTGTTGGTTTTTTGTGTGCGGCCGCGAG
GGCCTATTTCCCATGATTCCTTCATATTTGCATATACGATAGCTTACCGTAACTTGAAAGTATTTCGATT
TCTTGGCTTTATATATCTTGTGGAAAGGACGAAACACCGGGTCTTCGAGAAGACCTGTTTTAGAGCTAGA
AATAGCAAGTTAAAATAAGGCTAGTCCGTTATCAACTTGAAAAAGTGGCACCGAGTCGGTGCTTTTTTCA
TATGGCGGCCGCGTAGATAAGTAGCATGGCGGGTTAATCATTAACTACAAGGAACCCCTAGTGATGGAGT
TGGCCACTCCCTCTCTGCGCGCTCGCTCGCTCACTGAGGCCGGGCGACCAAAGGTCGCCCGACGCCCGGG
CTTTGCCCGGGCGGCCTCAGTGAGCGAGCGAGCGCGCAGCTGCATTAATGAATCGGCCAACGCGCGGGGA
GAGGCGGTTTGCGTATTGGGCGCTCTTCCGCTTCCTCGCTCACTGACTCGCTGCGCTCGGTCGTTCGGCT
GCGGCGAGCGGTATCAGCTCACTCAAAGGCGGTAATACGGTTATCCACAGAATCAGGGGATAACGCAGGA
AAGAACATGTGAGCAAAAGGCCAGCAAAAGGCCAGGAACCGTAAAAAGGCCGCGTTGCTGGCGTTTTTCC
ATAGGCTCCGCCCCCCTGACGAGCATCACAAAAATCGACGCTCAAGTCAGAGGTGGCGAAACCCGACAGG
ACTATAAAGATACCAGGCGTTTCCCCCTGGAAGCTCCCTCGTGCGCTCTCCTGTTCCGACCCTGCCGCTT
ACCGGATACCTGTCCGCCTTTCTCCCTTCGGGAAGCGTGGCGCTTTCTCATAGCTCACGCTGTAGGTATC
TCAGTTCGGTGTAGGTCGTTCGCTCCAAGCTGGGCTGTGTGCACGAACCCCCCGTTCAGCCCGACCGCTG
CGCCTTATCCGGTAACTATCGTCTTGAGTCCAACCCGGTAAGACACGACTTATCGCCACTGGCAGCAGCC
ACTGGTAACAGGATTAGCAGAGCGAGGTATGTAGGCGGTGCTACAGAGTTCTTGAAGTGGTGGCCTAACT
ACGGCTACACTAGAAGAACAGTATTTGGTATCTGCGCTCTGCTGAAGCCAGTTACCTTCGGAAAAAGAGT
TGGTAGCTCTTGATCCGGCAAACAAACCACCGCTGGTAGCGGTGGTTTTTTTGTTTGCAAGCAGCAGATT
ACGCGCAGAAAAAAAGGATCTCAAGAAGATCCTTTGATCTTTTCTACGGGGTCTGACGCTCAGTGGAACG
AAAACTCACGTTAAGGGATTTTGGTCATGAGATTATCAAAAAGGATCTTCACCTAGATCCTTTTAAATTA
AAAATGAAGTTTTAAATCAATCTAAAGTATATATGAGTAAACTTGGTCTGACAGTTACCAATGCTTAATC
AGTGAGGCACCTATCTCAGCGATCTGTCTATTTCGTTCATCCATAGTTGCCTGACTCCCCGTCGTGTAGA
TAACTACGATACGGGAGGGCTTACCATCTGGCCCCAGTGCTGCAATGATACCGCGAGACCCACGCTCACC
GGCTCCAGATTTATCAGCAATAAACCAGCCAGCCGGAAGGGCCGAGCGCAGAAGTGGTCCTGCAACTTTA
TCCGCCTCCATCCAGTCTATTAATTGTTGCCGGGAAGCTAGAGTAAGTAGTTCGCCAGTTAATAGTTTGC
GCAACGTTGTTGCCATTGCTACAGGCATCGTGGTGTCACGCTCGTCGTTTGGTATGGCTTCATTCAGCTC
CGGTTCCCAACGATCAAGGCGAGTTACATGATCCCCCATGTTGTGCAAAAAAGCGGTTAGCTCCTTCGGT
CCTCCGATCGTTGTCAGAAGTAAGTTGGCCGCAGTGTTATCACTCATGGTTATGGCAGCACTGCATAATT
CTCTTACTGTCATGCCATCCGTAAGATGCTTTTCTGTGACTGGTGAGTACTCAACCAAGTCATTCTGAGA
ATAGTGTATGCGGCGACCGAGTTGCTCTTGCCCGGCGTCAATACGGGATAATACCGCGCCACATAGCAGA
ACTTTAAAAGTGCTCATCATTGGAAAACGTTCTTCGGGGCGAAAACTCTCAAGGATCTTACCGCTGTTGA
GATCCAGTTCGATGTAACCCA
Features (pLannotate 1.2.2; 15 found; start..end, strand, type, name):
    125..229     -  promoter       AmpR promoter: bla
    282..710     -  rep_origin     f1 ori (sequence partly withheld): f1 bacteriophage origin of replication; arrow indicates direction of (+) strand synthesis
    715..784     -  CDS            lacZα (fragment): LacZα fragment of β-galactosidase; lacZ fragment
    779..911     -  repeat_region  AAV2 ITR (fragment): inverted terminal repeat of adeno-associated virus serotype 2 inverted
   1048..1073    +  promoter       tight TRE promoter (fragment): Tet-responsive promoter PTight, consisting of seven tet operator sequences followed by the minimal CMV promoter
   1132..2733    +  CDS            Cas9(N): N-terminal portion of Streptococcus pyogenes Cas9 (Zetsche et al., 2015)
   2734..5232    +  CDS            Cas9(C): C-terminal portion of Streptococcus pyogenes Cas9 (Zetsche et al., 2015)
   5272..5320    +  polyA_signal   poly(A) signal: synthetic polyadenylation signal
   5328..5371    +  promoter       U6 promoter (fragment): RNA polymerase III promoter for human U6 snRNA
   5372..5430    +  promoter       U6 promoter (fragment): RNA polymerase III promoter for human U6 snRNA
   5457..5532    +  misc_RNA       gRNA scaffold: guide RNA scaffold for the Streptococcus pyogenes CRISPR/Cas9 system
   5590..5723    +  repeat_region  AAV2 ITR: inverted terminal repeat of adeno-associated virus serotype 2 inverted
   5717..5773    -  CDS            lacI (fragment): lac repressor; lacI; The lac repressor binds to the lac operator to inhibit transcription in E. coli. This inhibition can be relieved by adding lactose or isopropyl-β-D-thiogalactopyranoside (IPTG).
   5956..6544    -  rep_origin     ori: high-copy-number ColE1/pMB1/pBR322/pUC origin of replication
   6715..124     -  CDS            AmpR (across the origin): β-lactamase; bla; confers resistance to ampicillin, carbenicillin, and related antibiotics
