[The description below was written by a language model from this plasmid's Addgene catalogue record and pLannotate feature annotations shown in this document.]
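Description:
pAAV-MP-84-spCas9-U6-gRNA is an all-in-one AAV transfer plasmid for mammalian expression of Streptococcus pyogenes Cas9 together with a single guide RNA. It is designed so that the genome to be packaged stays under 5 kb, within the capacity of an AAV capsid. In the 7,451 nt sequence record the two AAV2 inverted terminal repeats, one annotated only as a fragment, bracket a region of roughly 4.9 kb. The bacterial backbone outside the ITRs carries a ColE1/pUC-type origin, an f1 origin, and the AmpR β-lactamase gene with its promoter for ampicillin selection. Short lacZα and lacI fragments flanking the ITRs are backbone remnants. The catalogue lists the plasmid as low copy and grown in a recombination-deficient strain, as is common for ITR-containing plasmids.

Between the ITRs, the compact MP-84 promoter drives the 4.1 kb spCas9 coding sequence. The promoter is not annotated as such, and a 26 bp match to the tight TRE promoter in that region probably reflects a shared minimal core promoter element rather than Tet regulation. The annotation tool splits the coding sequence into contiguous Cas9(N) and Cas9(C) segments, but it is a single continuous open reading frame. The catalogue lists SV40 nuclear localisation signals at both termini, and there is no HA tag. The Cas9 sequence derives from pX551. A short synthetic poly(A) signal terminates the transcript. Downstream, a shortened human U6 promoter (miniU6), detected as two adjacent U6 fragments, drives Pol III transcription of the guide, followed by the SpCas9 gRNA scaffold. The record does not state a specific spacer or target. The small promoters and poly(A) signal are what let both CRISPR components fit in one vector for single-AAV genome editing.
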