Addgene plasmid #206935: pAAV-MP-84-spCas9-U6-gRNA
Purpose: Expression of spCas9 endonuclease and gRNA in an AAV vector allowing packaging of viral genome smaller than 5 kb.
Depositing lab: Markus Grompe. Depositing organization: Oregon Health & Science University.
Backbone
  Vector backbone: pAAV-MP-84
  Backbone manufacturer: Sunghee Chai, Markus Grompe
  Backbone size w/o insert (bp): 2963
  Vector type: Mammalian Expression, AAV
Growth in bacteria
  Bacterial resistance: Ampicillin, 100 μg/mL
  Growth temperature: 30°C
  Growth strain: NEB Stable
  Copy number: Low Copy
Gene/Insert
  Gene/Insert name: spCas9
  Species: S. Pyogenes
  Insert size (bp): 4101
  Promoter: MP-84
  Tag / fusion protein: SV40 NLS (N terminal on insert); SV40 NLS (C terminal on insert)
  Cloning method: Ligation Independent Cloning
Resource information
  A portion of this plasmid was derived from a plasmid made by: Addgene plasmid #60957, Feng Zhang Lab
Terms and licenses: Academic/Nonprofit Terms; Industry Terms: Not Available to Industry
Depositor comments: The DNA sequence of spCas9 including SV40 NLS tag (no HA tag) is from the pX551 plasmid sequence (Feng Zhang lab). spCas9 is expressed from MP-84 promoter and the gRNA sequence from a shorter version of human U6 promoter (miniU6).
How to cite: pAAV-MP-84-spCas9-U6-gRNA was a gift from Markus Grompe (Addgene plasmid # 206935 ; http://n2t.net/addgene:206935 ; RRID:Addgene_206935)
